>Addgene plasmid #164982 | pCAG-GST FNIP2 | addgene full sequence | sequence record 338365 | Addgene Partial NGS Result
AGGCGGAGAGGTGCGGCGGCAGCCAATCAGAGCGGCGCGCTCCGAAAGTTTCCTTTTATGGCGAGGCGGC
GGCGGCGGCGGCCCTATAAAAAGCGAAGCGCGCGGCGGGCGGGAGTCGCTGCGCGCTGCCTTCGCCCCGT
GCCCCGCTCCGCCGCCGCCTCGCGCCGCCCGCCCCGGCTCTGACTGACCGCGTTACTCCCACAGGTGAGC
GGGCGGGACGGCCCTTCTCCTCCGGGCTGTAATTAGCGCTTGGTTTAATGACGGCTTGTTTCTTTTCTGT
GGCTGCGTGAAAGCCTTGAGGGGCTCCGGGAGGGCCCTTTGTGCGGGGGGAGCGGCTCGGGGGGTGCGTG
CGTGTGTGTGTGCGTGGGGAGCGCCGCGTGCGGCTCCGCGCTGCCCGGCGGCTGTGAGCGCTGCGGGCGC
GGCGCGGGGCTTTGTGCGCTCCGCAGTGTGCGCGAGGGGAGCGCGGCCGGGGGCGGTGCCCCGCGGTGCG
GGGGGGGCTGCGAGGGGAACAAAGGCTGCGTGCGGGGTGTGTGCGTGGGGGGGTGAGCAGGGGGTGTGGG
CGCGTCGGTCGGGCTGCAACCCCCCCTGCACCCCCCTCCCCGAGTTGCTGAGCACGGCCCGGCTTCGGGT
GCGGGGCTCCGTACGGGGCGTGGCGCGGGGCTCGCCGTGCCGGGCGGGGGGTGGCGGCAGGTGGGGGTGC
CGGGCGGGGCGGGGCCGCCTCGGGCCGGGGAGGGCTCGGGGGAGGGGCGCGGCGGCCCCCGGAGCGCCGG
CGGCTGTCGAGGCGCGGCGAGCCGCAGCCATTGCCTTTTATGGTAATCGTGCGAGAGGGCGCAGGGACTT
CCTTTGTCCCAAATCTGTGCGGAGCCGAAATCTGGGAGGCGCCGCCGCACCCCCTCTAGCGGGCGCGGGG
CGAAGCGGTGCGGCGCCGGCAGGAAGGAAATGGGCGGGGAGGGCCTTCGTGCGTCGCCGCGCCGCCGTCC
CCTTCTCCCTCTCCAGCCTCGGGGCTGTCCGCGGGGGGACGGCTGCCTTCGGGGGGGACGGGGCAGGGCG
GGGTTCGGCTTCTGGCGTGTGACCGGCGGCTCTAGAGCCTCTGCTAACCATGTTCATGCCTTCTTCTTTT
TCCTACAGCTCCTGGGCAACGTGCTGGTTATTGTGCTGTCTCATCATTTTGGCAAAGAATTCCTCGATCG
ACGGTATCGATGCCACCATGGCATCCCCTATACTAGGTTATTGGAAAATTAAGGGCCTTGTGCAACCCAC
TCGACTTCTTTTGGAATATCTTGAAGAAAAATATGAAGAGCATTTGTATGAGCGCGATGAAGGTGATAAA
TGGCGAAACAAAAAGTTTGAATTGGGTTTGGAGTTTCCCAATCTTCCTTATTATATTGATGGTGATGTTA
AATTAACACAGTCTATGGCCATCATACGTTATATAGCTGACAAGCACAACATGTTGGGTGGTTGTCCAAA
AGAGCGTGCAGAGATTTCAATGCTTGAAGGAGCGGTTTTGGATATTAGATACGGTGTTTCGAGAATTGCA
TATAGTAAAGACTTTGAAACTCTCAAAGTTGATTTTCTTAGCAAGCTACCTGAAATGCTGAAAATGTTCG
AAGATCGTTTATGTCATAAAACATATTTAAATGGTGATCATGTAACCCATCCTGACTTCATGTTGTATGA
CGCTCTTGATGTTGTTTTATACATGGACCCAATGTGCCTGGATGCGTTCCCAAAATTAGTTTGTTTTAAA
AAACGTATTGAAGCTATCCCACAAATTGATAAGTACTTGAAATCCAGCAAGTATATAGCATGGCCTTTGC
AGGGCTGGCAAGCCACGTTTGGTGGTGGCGACCATCCTCCAAAATCGGATGATTACGATATCCCAACGAC
CGAAAACCTGTATTTTCAGGGTGGTACCATGGCCCCCACCCTGCTGCAGAAGCTGTTTAATAAGAGAGGC
AGCTCCGGCAGCAGCGCCGCCGCCAGCGCCCAGGGCAGGGCCCCTAAGGAGGGCCCAGCCTTTTCCTGGT
CTTGCAGCGAGTTCGACCTGAACGAGATCCGCCTGATCGTGTACCAGGACTGTGATCGGAGAGGCCGGCA
GGTGCTGTTCGACAGCAAGGCCGTGCAGAAGATCGAGGAGGTGACCGCCCAGAAGACAGAGGATGTGCCT
ATCAAGATCTCCGCCAAGTGCTGTCAGGGCTCCTCTAGCGTGTCCTCTAGCTCCTCTAGCTCCATCTCTA
GCCACTCCTCTAGCGGAGGCTCCTCTCACCACGCAAAGGAGCAGCTGCCCAAGTACCAGTATACAAGACC
TGCCAGCGATGTGAACATGCTGGGCGAGATGATGTTTGGCTCTGTGGCCATGAGCTACAAGGGCTCCACC
CTGAAGATCCACTATATCCGCTCCCCCCCTCAGCTGATGATCTCTAAGGTGTTTAGCGCCCGGATGGGCT
CCTTCTGCGGCTCTACAAACAATCTGCAGGACAGCTTCGAGTACATCAATCAGGACCCCAACCTGGGCAA
GCTGAACACCAATCAGAACTCCCTGGGCCCTTGTAGGACCGGCTCCAATCTGGCCCACTCTACACCCGTG
GACATGCCTTCTAGGGGCCAGAACGAGGACAGGGATAGCGGAATCGCCCGGTCCGCCTCTCTGAGCTCCC
TGCTGATCACACCATTTCCCAGCCCTTCTAGCTCCACCTCTAGCTCCTCTAGCTATCAGAGGCGCTGGCT
GAGAAGCCAGACCACATCCCTGGAGAATGGCATCATCCCCCGGAGATCTACCGACGAGACATTCAGCCTG
GCCGAGGAGACATGCTCCTCTAACCCTGCTATGGTGCGGCGCAAGAAGATCGCCATCTCTATCATCTTTA
GCCTGTGCGAGAAGGAGGAGGCCCAGAGGAATTTCCAGGATTTCTTTTTCAGCCACTTTCCCCTGTTCGA
GTCCCACATGAACAGACTGAAGTCTGCCATCGAGAAGGCCATGATCTCCTGCAGGAAGATCGCCGAGAGC
TCCCTGAGAGTGCAGTTTTACGTGTCTAGGCTGATGGAGGCCCTGGGCGAGTTCAGAGGCACCATCTGGA
ATCTGTATTCTGTGCCAAGGATCGCCGAGCCCGTGTGGCTGACCATGATGAGCGGCACACTGGAGAAGAA
CCAGCTGTGCCAGCGGTTCCTGAAGGAGTTCACACTGCTGATCGAGCAGATCAATAAGAACCAGTTTTTC
GCCGCCCTGCTGACCGCCGTGCTGACATACCACCTGGCCTGGGTGCCAACCGTGATGCCCGTGGACCACC
CACCCATCAAGGCCTTTAGCGAGAAGCGGACAAGCCAGTCCGTGAATATGCTGGCCAAGACCCACCCATA
CAACCCACTGTGGGCACAGCTGGGCGACCTGTATGGAGCAATCGGCTCCCCTGTGCGGCTGACCAGAACA
GTGGTGGTGGGCAAGCAGAAGGATCTGGTGCAGCGCATCCTGTACGTGCTGACATATTTCCTGCGGTGCA
GCGAGCTGCAGGAGAATCAGCTGACCTGGTCCGGAAACCACGGCGAGGGCGATCAGGTGCTGAATGGCTC
CAAGATCATCACCGCCCTGGAGAAGGGCGAGGTGGAGGAGTCTGAGTATGTGGTCATCACAGTGAGAAAT
GAGCCAGCCCTGGTGCCTCCAATCCTGCCACCTACCGCAGCAGAGAGGCACAACCCCTGGCCCACAGGCT
TTCCTGAGTGCCCAGAGGGCACCGACAGCCGCGATCTGGGCCTGAAGCCAGACAAGGAGGCCAACAGACG
GCCCGAGCAGGGCTCCGAGGCCTGCTCTGCCGGATGTCTGGGACCTGCCTCCGATGCCTCTTGGAAGCCA
CAGAATGCCTTCTGTGGCGACGAGAAGAACAAGGAGGCACCACAGGATGGCTCTAGCCGGCTGCCTTCCT
GCGAGGTGCTGGGAGCCGGCATGAAGATGGACCAGCAGGCCGTGTGCGAGCTGCTGAAGGTGGAGATGCC
TACAAGGCTGCCAGACCGCAGCGTGGCATGGCCTTGCCCAGATAGGCACCTGCGCGAGAAGCCTTCCCTG
GAGAAGGTGACCTTTCAGATCGGCAGCTTCGCCTCCCCAGAGTCTGATTTTGAGAGCCGCATGAAGAAGA
TGGAGGAGCGGGTGAAGGCCTGTGGCCCAAGCCTGGAGGCCTCCGAGGCAGCAGACGTGGCACAGGACCC
CCAGGTGTCTCGCAGCCCCTTTAAGCCTGGCTTCCAGGAGAACGTGTGCTGTCCACAGAACCGGCTGAGC
GAGGGCGACGAGGGAGAGTCCGATAAGGGCTTCGCCGAGGACCGGGGCAGCAGAAACGACATGGCCGCCG
ATATCGCCGGCCAGCTGTCCCACGCCGCCGATCTGGGCACCGCCTCTCACGGCGCAGGAGGCACAGGCGG
CAGGCGCCTGGAGGCAACCCGGGGCCTGTACGTGAAGGCAGCCGAGGGACCAGTGCTGGAGCCAGTGGCA
CCACGGTGCGTGCAGAGAGGACCAGGCCTGGTGGCAGGAGCAAATATCCCCTGTGGCGACGATAATAAGA
AGGCCAACTTTAGAACCGAGGGCGACATCCCCAGGAACGAGTCCTCTGACAGCGCCCTGGGCGATTCCGA
CGATGAGGCCTGCGCCTCTGCCATGCTGGACCTGGGCCACGGCGGCGATCGCACAGGAGGCAGCCTGGAG
GTGGAGCTGCCACTGCCTCGGTCCCAGTCTATCAGCACCCAGAATGTGAGGAACTTCGGCCGCAGCCTGC
TGGCCGGATACTGCCCCACATATATGCCTGACCTGGTGCTGCACGGCACCGGCTCCGATGAGAAGCTGAA
GCAGTGTCTGGTGGCCGACCTGGTGCACACAGTGCACCACCCTGTGCTGGATGAGCCAATCGCCGAGGCC
GTGTGCATCATCGCCGACACCGATAAGTGGTCCGTGCAGGTGGCCACCTCTCAGAGAAAGGTGACAGACA
ATATGAAGCTGGGCCAGGATGTGCTGGTGAGCTCCCAGGTGTCTAGCCTGCTGCAGAGCATCCTGCAGCT
GTACAAGCTGCACCTGCCCGCCGACTTCTGTATCATGCACCTGGAGGATAGGCTGCAGGAGATGTACCTG
AAGTCTAAGATGCTGAGCGAGTATCTGCGGGGCCACACCAGAGTGCACGTGAAGGAGCTGGGCGTGGTGC
TGGGCATCGAGTCCAACGACCTGCCTCTGCTGACCGCCATCGCCAGCACACACTCCCCATATGTGGCCCA
GATCCTGCTGTAACTCGAGGAATTCACTCCTCAGGTGCAGGCTGCCTATCAGAAGGTGGTGGCTGGTGTG
GCCAATGCCCTGGCTCACAAATACCACTGAGATCTTTTTCCCTCTGCCAAAAATTATGGGGACATCATGA
AGCCCCTTGAGCATCTGACTTCTGGCTAATAAAGGAAATTTATTTTCATTGCAATAGTGTGTTGGAATTT
TTTGTGTCTCTCACTCGGAAGGACATATGGGAGGGCAAATCATTTAAAACATCAGAATGAGTATTTGGTT
TAGAGTTTGGCAACATATGCCCATATGCTGGCTGCCATGAACAAAGGTTGGCTATAAAGAGGTCATCAGT
ATATGAAACAGCCCCCTGCTGTCCATTCCTTATTCCATAGAAAAGCCTTGACTTGAGGTTAGATTTTTTT
TATATTTTGTTTTGTGTTATTTTTTTCTTTAACATCCCTAAAATTTTCCTTACATGTTTTACTAGCCAGA
TTTTTCCTCCTCTCCTGACTACTCCCAGTCATAGCTGTCCCTCTTCTCTTATGGAGATCCCTCGACCTGC
AGCCCAAGCTTGGCGTAATCATGGTCATAGCTGTTTCCTGTGTGAAATTGTTATCCGCTCACAATTCCAC
ACAACATACGAGCCGGAAGCATAAAGTGTAAAGCCTGGGGTGCCTAATGAGTGAGCTAACTCACATTAAT
TGCGTTGCGCTCACTGCCCGCTTTCCAGTCGGGAAACCTGTCGTGCCAGCGGATCCGCATCTCAATTAGT
CAGCAACCATAGTCCCGCCCCTAACTCCGCCCATCCCGCCCCTAACTCCGCCCAGTTCCGCCCATTCTCC
GCCCCATGGCTGACTAATTTTTTTTATTTATGCAGAGGCCGAGGCCGCCTCGGCCTCTGAGCTATTCCAG
AAGTAGTGAGGAGGCTTTTTTGGAGGCCTAGGCTTTTGCAAAAAGCTAACTTGTTTATTGCAGCTTATAA
TGGTTACAAATAAAGCAATAGCATCACAAATTTCACAAATAAAGCATTTTTTTCACTGCATTCTAGTTGT
GGTTTGTCCAAACTCATCAATGTATCTTATCATGTCTGGATCCGCTGCATTAATGAATCGGCCAACGCGC
GGGGAGAGGCGGTTTGCGTATTGGGCGCTCTTCCGCTTCCTCGCTCACTGACTCGCTGCGCTCGGTCGTT
CGGCTGCGGCGAGCGGTATCAGCTCACTCAAAGGCGGTAATACGGTTATCCACAGAATCAGGGGATAACG
CAGGAAAGAACATGTGAGCAAAAGGCCAGCAAAAGGCCAGGAACCGTAAAAAGGCCGCGTTGCTGGCGTT
TTTCCATAGGCTCCGCCCCCCTGACGAGCATCACAAAAATCGACGCTCAAGTCAGAGGTGGCGAAACCCG
ACAGGACTATAAAGATACCAGGCGTTTCCCCCTGGAAGCTCCCTCGTGCGCTCTCCTGTTCCGACCCTGC
CGCTTACCGGATACCTGTCCGCCTTTCTCCCTTCGGGAAGCGTGGCGCTTTCTCATAGCTCACGCTGTAG
GTATCTCAGTTCGGTGTAGGTCGTTCGCTCCAAGCTGGGCTGTGTGCACGAACCCCCCGTTCAGCCCGAC
CGCTGCGCCTTATCCGGTAACTATCGTCTTGAGTCCAACCCGGTAAGACACGACTTATCGCCACTGGCAG
CAGCCACTGGTAACAGGATTAGCAGAGCGAGGTATGTAGGCGGTGCTACAGAGTTCTTGAAGTGGTGGCC
TAACTACGGCTACACTAGAAGAACAGTATTTGGTATCTGCGCTCTGCTGAAGCCAGTTACCTTCGGAAAA
AGAGTTGGTAGCTCTTGATCCGGCAAACAAACCACCGCTGGTAGCGGTGGTTTTTTTGTTTGCAAGCAGC
AGATTACGCGCAGAAAAAAAGGATCTCAAGAAGATCCTTTGATCTTTTCTACGGGGTCTGACGCTCAGTG
GAACGAAAACTCACGTTAAGGGATTTTGGTCATGAGATTATCAAAAAGGATCTTCACCTAGATCCTTTTA
AATTAAAAATGAAGTTTTAAATCAATCTAAAGTATATATGAGTAAACTTGGTCTGACAGTTACCAATGCT
TAATCAGTGAGGCACCTATCTCAGCGATCTGTCTATTTCGTTCATCCATAGTTGCCTGACTCCCCGTCGT
GTAGATAACTACGATACGGGAGGGCTTACCATCTGGCCCCAGTGCTGCAATGATACCGCGAGACCCACGC
TCACCGGCTCCAGATTTATCAGCAATAAACCAGCCAGCCGGAAGGGCCGAGCGCAGAAGTGGTCCTGCAA
CTTTATCCGCCTCCATCCAGTCTATTAATTGTTGCCGGGAAGCTAGAGTAAGTAGTTCGCCAGTTAATAG
TTTGCGCAACGTTGTTGCCATTGCTACAGGCATCGTGGTGTCACGCTCGTCGTTTGGTATGGCTTCATTC
AGCTCCGGTTCCCAACGATCAAGGCGAGTTACATGATCCCCCATGTTGTGCAAAAAAGCGGTTAGCTCCT
TCGGTCCTCCGATCGTTGTCAGAAGTAAGTTGGCCGCAGTGTTATCACTCATGGTTATGGCAGCACTGCA
TAATTCTCTTACTGTCATGCCATCCGTAAGATGCTTTTCTGTGACTGGTGAGTACTCAACCAAGTCATTC
TGAGAATAGTGTATGCGGCGACCGAGTTGCTCTTGCCCGGCGTCAATACGGGATAATACCGCGCCACATA
GCAGAACTTTAAAAGTGCTCATCATTGGAAAACGTTCTTCGGGGCGAAAACTCTCAAGGATCTTACCGCT
GTTGAGATCCAGTTCGATGTAACCCACTCGTGCACCCAACTGATCTTCAGCATCTTTTACTTTCACCAGC
GTTTCTGGGTGAGCAAAAACAGGAAGGCAAAATGCCGCAAAAAAGGGAATAAGGGCGACACGGAAATGTT
GAATACTCATACTCTTCCTTTTTCAATATTATTGAAGCATTTATCAGGGTTATTGTCTCATGAGCGGATA
CATATTTGAATGTATTTAGAAAAATAAACAAATAGGGGTTCCGCGCACATTTCCCCGAAAAGTGCCACCT
GGGTCGACATTGATTATTGACTAGTTATTAATAGTAATCAATTACGGGGTCATTAGTTCATAGCCCATAT
ATGGAGTTCCGCGTTACATAACTTACGGTAAATGGCCCGCCTGGCTGACCGCCCAACGACCCCCGCCCAT
TGACGTCAATAATGACGTATGTTCCCATAGTAACGCCAATAGGGACTTTCCATTGACGTCAATGGGTGGA
GTATTTACGGTAAACTGCCCACTTGGCAGTACATCAAGTGTATCATATGCCAAGTACGCCCCCTATTGAC
GTCAATGACGGTAAATGGCCCGCCTGGCATTATGCCCAGTACATGACCTTATGGGACTTTCCTACTTGGC
AGTACATCTACGTATTAGTCATCGCTATTACCATGGTCGAGGTGAGCCCCACGTTCTGCTTCACTCTCCC
CATCTCCCCCCCCTCCCCACCCCCAATTTTGTATTTATTTATTTTTTAATTATTTTGTGCAGCGATGGGG
GCGGGGGG
Features (pLannotate 1.2.2; 20 found; start..end, strand, type, name):
    112..1128    +  intron         chimeric intron: chimera between introns from chicken β-actin and rabbit β-globin
   1214..1865    +  CDS            GST (fragment): glutathione S-transferase from Schistosoma japonicum
   1892..1911    +  CDS            TEV site (fragment): tobacco etch virus (TEV) protease recognition and cleavage site
   1919..5260    +  CDS            FNIP2: FNIP2_HUMAN - Also known as FNIPL From Homo sapiens (Human).
   5270..5347    +  CDS            HBB (fragment): HBB_PONPY - Experimental evidence at transcript level: Swiss-Prot protein existence level 2. Involved in oxygen transport from the lung to the various peripheral tissues. From Pongo pygmaeus (Bornean orangutan).
   5418..5473    +  polyA_signal   β-globin poly(A) signal: rabbit β-globin polyadenylation signal (Gil and Proudfoot, 1987)
   5858..5874    -  protein_bind   lac operator: The lac repressor binds to the lac operator to inhibit transcription in E. coli. This inhibition can be relieved by adding lactose or isopropyl-β-D-thiogalactopyranoside (IPTG). lac repressor encoded by lacI
   5882..5912    -  promoter       lac promoter: promoter for the E. coli lac operon
   5927..5948    -  protein_bind   CAP binding site: CAP binding activates transcription in the presence of cAMP. E. coli catabolite activator protein
   5961..6000    -  CDS            lacI (fragment): lac repressor; lacI; The lac repressor binds to the lac operator to inhibit transcription in E. coli. This inhibition can be relieved by adding lactose or isopropyl-β-D-thiogalactopyranoside (IPTG).
   6007..6029    +  promoter       SV40 promoter (fragment): SV40 enhancer and early promoter
   6053..6188    +  rep_origin     SV40 ori: SV40 origin of replication
   6208..6342    +  polyA_signal   SV40 poly(A) signal: SV40 polyadenylation signal
   6344..6398    -  CDS            lacI (fragment): lac repressor; lacI; The lac repressor binds to the lac operator to inhibit transcription in E. coli. This inhibition can be relieved by adding lactose or isopropyl-β-D-thiogalactopyranoside (IPTG).
   6581..7169    -  rep_origin     ori: high-copy-number ColE1/pMB1/pBR322/pUC origin of replication
   7340..8200    -  CDS            AmpR: β-lactamase; bla; confers resistance to ampicillin, carbenicillin, and related antibiotics
   8201..8305    -  promoter       AmpR promoter: bla
   8336..8715    +  enhancer       CMV enhancer: human cytomegalovirus immediate early enhancer
   8717..8828    +  promoter       chicken β-actin promoter (fragment): contains a 21-bp deletion relative to the standard chicken β-actin promoter
   8818..111     +  promoter       chicken β-actin promoter (fragment) (across the origin): contains a 21-bp deletion relative to the standard chicken β-actin promoter
