[The description below was written by a language model from this plasmid's Addgene catalogue record and pLannotate feature annotations shown in this document.]
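Description:
pCAG-GST FNIP2 is a mammalian expression plasmid built on the pCAG GST backbone for producing human FNIP2 (folliculin-interacting protein 2, also known as FNIPL or MAPO1) as an N-terminal glutathione S-transferase fusion. It is maintained in E. coli through a high-copy ColE1/pUC-type origin and selected with ampicillin via the β-lactamase gene and its native promoter. The annotated sequence, about 8.8 kb and flagged as a partial NGS result, appears to cover the main functional elements of the plasmid.

Expression is driven by the composite CAG promoter, seen in the feature table as the CMV immediate-early enhancer, the chicken β-actin promoter (spanning the sequence origin) and the chimeric chicken β-actin/rabbit β-globin intron, a combination that gives strong constitutive transcription in many mammalian cell types. Downstream lies the Schistosoma japonicum GST coding sequence, a TEV protease recognition site that was added to the backbone, and then the FNIP2 open reading frame, cloned between KpnI and XhoI sites that remain intact. Transcripts terminate at the rabbit β-globin polyadenylation signal; the short "HBB" match just before it most likely reflects β-globin sequence in this 3′ region rather than a separate coding element. The backbone also carries an SV40 origin, which can support episomal replication in cells expressing large T antigen, plus an SV40 poly(A) signal and leftover lac promoter/operator fragments. No mammalian selection marker is annotated, which fits transient transfection.

The GST tag allows capture on glutathione resin, and TEV cleavage can release FNIP2 from the tag. This design suits purification of FNIP2 from mammalian cells, in line with the associated structural study of the lysosomal folliculin complex and Rag GTPase regulation.
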