Addgene plasmid #164982: pCAG-GST FNIP2
Purpose: FNIP2 expressing vector for mammalian cells
Depositing lab: Roberto Zoncu. Depositing organization: University of California, Berkeley. Publication: Structural mechanism of a Rag GTPase activation checkpoint by the lysosomal folliculin complex. Lawrence RE, Fromm SA, Fu Y, Yokom AL, Kim DJ, Thelen AM, Young LN, Lim CY, Samelson AJ, Hurley JH, Zoncu R. Science. 2019 Nov 22;366(6468):971-977. doi: 10.1126/science.aax0364. Epub 2019 Oct 31. PubMed 31672913.
Backbone
  Vector backbone: pCAG GST
  Modifications to backbone: TEV cleavage sequence was added between GST and FNIP2
  Vector type: Mammalian Expression
Growth in bacteria
  Bacterial resistance: Ampicillin, 100 μg/mL
  Growth temperature: 37°C
  Growth strain: DH5alpha
  Copy number: High Copy
Gene/Insert
  Gene/Insert name: FNIP2
  Species: H. sapiens (human)
  Entrez Gene: FNIP2 (a.k.a. FNIPL, MAPO1)
  Promoter: CAG
  Tag / fusion protein: GST (N terminal on backbone)
  Cloning method: Restriction Enzyme; 5′ cloning site KpnI (not destroyed); 3′ cloning site XhoI (not destroyed)
  Sequencing primers: 5′ pCAG-F: CTTCTTCTTTTTCCTACAGCTCCTGGGC; 3′ pCAG-R: CAGTGGTATTTGTGAGCCAGGGCATT
Terms and licenses: Academic/Nonprofit Terms; Industry Terms: Not Available to Industry
How to cite: pCAG-GST FNIP2 was a gift from Roberto Zoncu (Addgene plasmid # 164982 ; http://n2t.net/addgene:164982 ; RRID:Addgene_164982)
