>Addgene plasmid #164982 | pCAG-GST FNIP2 | depositor partial sequence | sequence record 320473 | pCAG-GST FNIP2 sequence 3357 bps
GGTACCATGGCCCCCACCCTGCTGCAGAAGCTGTTTAATAAGAGAGGCAGCTCCGGCAGCAGCGCCGCCG
CCAGCGCCCAGGGCAGGGCCCCTAAGGAGGGCCCAGCCTTTTCCTGGTCTTGCAGCGAGTTCGACCTGAA
CGAGATCCGCCTGATCGTGTACCAGGACTGTGATCGGAGAGGCCGGCAGGTGCTGTTCGACAGCAAGGCC
GTGCAGAAGATCGAGGAGGTGACCGCCCAGAAGACAGAGGATGTGCCTATCAAGATCTCCGCCAAGTGCT
GTCAGGGCTCCTCTAGCGTGTCCTCTAGCTCCTCTAGCTCCATCTCTAGCCACTCCTCTAGCGGAGGCTC
CTCTCACCACGCAAAGGAGCAGCTGCCCAAGTACCAGTATACAAGACCTGCCAGCGATGTGAACATGCTG
GGCGAGATGATGTTTGGCTCTGTGGCCATGAGCTACAAGGGCTCCACCCTGAAGATCCACTATATCCGCT
CCCCCCCTCAGCTGATGATCTCTAAGGTGTTTAGCGCCCGGATGGGCTCCTTCTGCGGCTCTACAAACAA
TCTGCAGGACAGCTTCGAGTACATCAATCAGGACCCCAACCTGGGCAAGCTGAACACCAATCAGAACTCC
CTGGGCCCTTGTAGGACCGGCTCCAATCTGGCCCACTCTACACCCGTGGACATGCCTTCTAGGGGCCAGA
ACGAGGACAGGGATAGCGGAATCGCCCGGTCCGCCTCTCTGAGCTCCCTGCTGATCACACCATTTCCCAG
CCCTTCTAGCTCCACCTCTAGCTCCTCTAGCTATCAGAGGCGCTGGCTGAGAAGCCAGACCACATCCCTG
GAGAATGGCATCATCCCCCGGAGATCTACCGACGAGACATTCAGCCTGGCCGAGGAGACATGCTCCTCTA
ACCCTGCTATGGTGCGGCGCAAGAAGATCGCCATCTCTATCATCTTTAGCCTGTGCGAGAAGGAGGAGGC
CCAGAGGAATTTCCAGGATTTCTTTTTCAGCCACTTTCCCCTGTTCGAGTCCCACATGAACAGACTGAAG
TCTGCCATCGAGAAGGCCATGATCTCCTGCAGGAAGATCGCCGAGAGCTCCCTGAGAGTGCAGTTTTACG
TGTCTAGGCTGATGGAGGCCCTGGGCGAGTTCAGAGGCACCATCTGGAATCTGTATTCTGTGCCAAGGAT
CGCCGAGCCCGTGTGGCTGACCATGATGAGCGGCACACTGGAGAAGAACCAGCTGTGCCAGCGGTTCCTG
AAGGAGTTCACACTGCTGATCGAGCAGATCAATAAGAACCAGTTTTTCGCCGCCCTGCTGACCGCCGTGC
TGACATACCACCTGGCCTGGGTGCCAACCGTGATGCCCGTGGACCACCCACCCATCAAGGCCTTTAGCGA
GAAGCGGACAAGCCAGTCCGTGAATATGCTGGCCAAGACCCACCCATACAACCCACTGTGGGCACAGCTG
GGCGACCTGTATGGAGCAATCGGCTCCCCTGTGCGGCTGACCAGAACAGTGGTGGTGGGCAAGCAGAAGG
ATCTGGTGCAGCGCATCCTGTACGTGCTGACATATTTCCTGCGGTGCAGCGAGCTGCAGGAGAATCAGCT
GACCTGGTCCGGAAACCACGGCGAGGGCGATCAGGTGCTGAATGGCTCCAAGATCATCACCGCCCTGGAG
AAGGGCGAGGTGGAGGAGTCTGAGTATGTGGTCATCACAGTGAGAAATGAGCCAGCCCTGGTGCCTCCAA
TCCTGCCACCTACCGCAGCAGAGAGGCACAACCCCTGGCCCACAGGCTTTCCTGAGTGCCCAGAGGGCAC
CGACAGCCGCGATCTGGGCCTGAAGCCAGACAAGGAGGCCAACAGACGGCCCGAGCAGGGCTCCGAGGCC
TGCTCTGCCGGATGTCTGGGACCTGCCTCCGATGCCTCTTGGAAGCCACAGAATGCCTTCTGTGGCGACG
AGAAGAACAAGGAGGCACCACAGGATGGCTCTAGCCGGCTGCCTTCCTGCGAGGTGCTGGGAGCCGGCAT
GAAGATGGACCAGCAGGCCGTGTGCGAGCTGCTGAAGGTGGAGATGCCTACAAGGCTGCCAGACCGCAGC
GTGGCATGGCCTTGCCCAGATAGGCACCTGCGCGAGAAGCCTTCCCTGGAGAAGGTGACCTTTCAGATCG
GCAGCTTCGCCTCCCCAGAGTCTGATTTTGAGAGCCGCATGAAGAAGATGGAGGAGCGGGTGAAGGCCTG
TGGCCCAAGCCTGGAGGCCTCCGAGGCAGCAGACGTGGCACAGGACCCCCAGGTGTCTCGCAGCCCCTTT
AAGCCTGGCTTCCAGGAGAACGTGTGCTGTCCACAGAACCGGCTGAGCGAGGGCGACGAGGGAGAGTCCG
ATAAGGGCTTCGCCGAGGACCGGGGCAGCAGAAACGACATGGCCGCCGATATCGCCGGCCAGCTGTCCCA
CGCCGCCGATCTGGGCACCGCCTCTCACGGCGCAGGAGGCACAGGCGGCAGGCGCCTGGAGGCAACCCGG
GGCCTGTACGTGAAGGCAGCCGAGGGACCAGTGCTGGAGCCAGTGGCACCACGGTGCGTGCAGAGAGGAC
CAGGCCTGGTGGCAGGAGCAAATATCCCCTGTGGCGACGATAATAAGAAGGCCAACTTTAGAACCGAGGG
CGACATCCCCAGGAACGAGTCCTCTGACAGCGCCCTGGGCGATTCCGACGATGAGGCCTGCGCCTCTGCC
ATGCTGGACCTGGGCCACGGCGGCGATCGCACAGGAGGCAGCCTGGAGGTGGAGCTGCCACTGCCTCGGT
CCCAGTCTATCAGCACCCAGAATGTGAGGAACTTCGGCCGCAGCCTGCTGGCCGGATACTGCCCCACATA
TATGCCTGACCTGGTGCTGCACGGCACCGGCTCCGATGAGAAGCTGAAGCAGTGTCTGGTGGCCGACCTG
GTGCACACAGTGCACCACCCTGTGCTGGATGAGCCAATCGCCGAGGCCGTGTGCATCATCGCCGACACCG
ATAAGTGGTCCGTGCAGGTGGCCACCTCTCAGAGAAAGGTGACAGACAATATGAAGCTGGGCCAGGATGT
GCTGGTGAGCTCCCAGGTGTCTAGCCTGCTGCAGAGCATCCTGCAGCTGTACAAGCTGCACCTGCCCGCC
GACTTCTGTATCATGCACCTGGAGGATAGGCTGCAGGAGATGTACCTGAAGTCTAAGATGCTGAGCGAGT
ATCTGCGGGGCCACACCAGAGTGCACGTGAAGGAGCTGGGCGTGGTGCTGGGCATCGAGTCCAACGACCT
GCCTCTGCTGACCGCCATCGCCAGCACACACTCCCCATATGTGGCCCAGATCCTGCTGTGACTCGAG
